Features (pLannotate 1.2.2; 24 found; start..end, strand, type, name):
     69..1411    +  rep_origin     2μ ori: yeast 2μ plasmid origin of replication
   1438..1542    +  promoter       AmpR promoter: bla
   1543..2403    +  CDS            AmpR: β-lactamase; bla; confers resistance to ampicillin, carbenicillin, and related antibiotics
   2574..3162    +  rep_origin     ori: high-copy-number ColE1/pMB1/pBR322/pUC origin of replication
   3345..3437    +  CDS            lacI (fragment): lac repressor; lacI; The lac repressor binds to the lac operator to inhibit transcription in E. coli. This inhibition can be relieved by adding lactose or isopropyl-β-D-thiogalactopyranoside (IPTG).
   3450..3471    +  protein_bind   CAP binding site: CAP binding activates transcription in the presence of cAMP. E. coli catabolite activator protein
   3486..3516    +  promoter       lac promoter: promoter for the E. coli lac operon
   3524..3540    +  protein_bind   lac operator: The lac repressor binds to the lac operator to inhibit transcription in E. coli. This inhibition can be relieved by adding lactose or isopropyl-β-D-thiogalactopyranoside (IPTG). lac repressor encoded by lacI
   3585..3603    +  promoter       T3 promoter: promoter for bacteriophage T3 RNA polymerase
   3627..4068    +  promoter       GAL1 promoter: S. cerevisiae GAL1; inducible promoter, regulated by Gal4
   4083..4103    +  misc_feature   MCS (fragment): pBluescript multiple cloning site
   4107..4131    +  protein_bind   attB1: mutant version of attB; recombination site for the Gateway® BP reaction BP Clonase™
   4140..4205    +  CDS            3xFLAG: three tandem FLAG® epitope tags, followed by an enterokinase cleavage site
   4500..4524    -  protein_bind   attB2: mutant version of attB; recombination site for the Gateway® BP reaction BP Clonase™
   4528..4575    +  misc_feature   MCS (fragment): pBluescript multiple cloning site
   4576..4823    +  terminator     CYC1 terminator: S. cerevisiae CYC1; transcription terminator for CYC1
   4842..4860    -  promoter       T7 promoter: promoter for bacteriophage T7 RNA polymerase
   4868..5023    +  CDS            lacZα (fragment): LacZα fragment of β-galactosidase; lacZ fragment
   5027..5455    +  rep_origin     f1 ori (sequence partly withheld): f1 bacteriophage origin of replication; arrow indicates direction of (+) strand synthesis
   5483..5534    -  misc_feature   bom (fragment): basis of mobility region from pBR322
   5613..6416    -  CDS            URA3: orotidine-5'-phosphate decarboxylase, required for uracil biosynthesis; S. cerevisiae URA3; yeast auxotrophic marker, counterselectable with 5-fluoroorotic acid (5-FOA)
   6417..6632    -  promoter       URA3 promoter: S. cerevisiae URA3
   6640..6689    -  misc_feature   bom (fragment): basis of mobility region from pBR322
   6791..1       -  CDS            rop (fragment) (across the origin): Rop protein, which maintains plasmids at low copy number; rop
>Addgene plasmid | pAG426-GAL-3xFLAG-PolyS Sequencing Result | analyzer sequence | sequence record 440862
GACGAAAGGGCCTCGTGATACGCCTATTTTTATAGGTTAATGTCATGATAATAATGGTTTCTTAGTATGA
TCCAATATCAAAGGAAATGATAGCATTGAAGGATGAGACTAATCCAATTGAGGAGTGGCAGCATATAGAA
CAGCTAAAGGGTAGTGCTGAAGGAAGCATACGATACCCCGCATGGAATGGGATAATATCACAGGAGGTAC
TAGACTACCTTTCATCCTACATAAATAGACGCATATAAGTACGCATTTAAGCATAAACACGCACTATGCC
GTTCTTCTCATGTATATATATATACAGGCAACACGCAGATATAGGTGCGACGTGAACAGTGAGCTGTATG
TGCGCAGCTCGCGTTGCATTTTCGGAAGCGCTCGTTTTCGGAAACGCTTTGAAGTTCCTATTCCGAAGTT
CCTATTCTCTAGAAAGTATAGGAACTTCAGAGCGCTTTTGAAAACCAAAAGCGCTCTGAAGACGCACTTT
CAAAAAACCAAAAACGCACCGGACTGTAACGAGCTACTAAAATATTGCGAATACCGCTTCCACAAACATT
GCTCAAAAGTATCTCTTTGCTATATATCTCTGTGCTATATCCCTATATAACCTACCCATCCACCTTTCGC
TCCTTGAACTTGCATCTAAACTCGACCTCTACATTTTTTATGTTTATCTCTAGTATTACTCTTTAGACAA
AAAAATTGTAGTAAGAACTATTCATAGAGTGAATCGAAAACAATACGAAAATGTAAACATTTCCTATACG
TAGTATATAGAGACAAAATAGAAGAAACCGTTCATAATTTTCTGACCAATGAAGAATCATCAACGCTATC
ACTTTCTGTTCACAAAGTATGCGCAATCCACATCGGTATAGAATATAATCGGGGATGCCTTTATCTTGAA
AAAATGCACCCGCAGCTTCGCTAGTAATCAGTAAACGCGGGAAGTGGAGTCAGGCTTTTTTTATGGAAGA
GAAAATAGACACCAAAGTAGCCTTCTTCTAACCTTAACGGACCTACAGTGCAAAAAGTTATCAAGAGACT
GCATTATAGAGCGCACAAAGGAGAAAAAAAGTAATCTAAGATGCTTTGTTAGAAAAATAGCGCTCTCGGG
ATGCATTTTTGTAGAACAAAAAAGAAGTATAGATTCTTTGTTGGTAAAATAGCGCTCTCGCGTTGCATTT
CTGTTCTGTAAAAATGCAGCTCAGATTCTTTGTTTGAAAAATTAGCGCTCTCGCGTTGCATTTTTGTTTT
ACAAAAATGAAGCACAGATTCTTCGTTGGTAAAATAGCGCTTTCGCGTTGCATTTCTGTTCTGTAAAAAT
GCAGCTCAGATTCTTTGTTTGAAAAATTAGCGCTCTCGCGTTGCATTTTTGTTCTACAAAATGAAGCACA
GATGCTTCGTTCAGGTGGCACTTTTCGGGGAAATGTGCGCGGAACCCCTATTTGTTTATTTTTCTAAATA
CATTCAAATATGTATCCGCTCATGAGACAATAACCCTGATAAATGCTTCAATAATATTGAAAAAGGAAGA
GTATGAGTATTCAACATTTCCGTGTCGCCCTTATTCCCTTTTTTGCGGCATTTTGCCTTCCTGTTTTTGC
TCACCCAGAAACGCTGGTGAAAGTAAAAGATGCTGAAGATCAGTTGGGTGCACGAGTGGGTTACATCGAA
CTGGATCTCAACAGCGGTAAGATCCTTGAGAGTTTTCGCCCCGAAGAACGTTTTCCAATGATGAGCACTT
TTAAAGTTCTGCTATGTGGCGCGGTATTATCCCGTATTGACGCCGGGCAAGAGCAACTCGGTCGCCGCAT
ACACTATTCTCAGAATGACTTGGTTGAGTACTCACCAGTCACAGAAAAGCATCTTACGGATGGCATGACA
GTAAGAGAATTATGCAGTGCTGCCATAACCATGAGTGATAACACTGCGGCCAACTTACTTCTGACAACGA
TCGGAGGACCGAAGGAGCTAACCGCTTTTTTGCACAACATGGGGGATCATGTAACTCGCCTTGATCGTTG
GGAACCGGAGCTGAATGAAGCCATACCAAACGACGAGCGTGACACCACGATGCCTGTAGCAATGGCAACA
ACGTTGCGCAAACTATTAACTGGCGAACTACTTACTCTAGCTTCCCGGCAACAATTAATAGACTGGATGG
AGGCGGATAAAGTTGCAGGACCACTTCTGCGCTCGGCCCTTCCGGCTGGCTGGTTTATTGCTGATAAATC
TGGAGCCGGTGAGCGTGGGTCTCGCGGTATCATTGCAGCACTGGGGCCAGATGGTAAGCCCTCCCGTATC
GTAGTTATCTACACGACGGGGAGTCAGGCAACTATGGATGAACGAAATAGACAGATCGCTGAGATAGGTG
CCTCACTGATTAAGCATTGGTAACTGTCAGACCAAGTTTACTCATATATACTTTAGATTGATTTAAAACT
TCATTTTTAATTTAAAAGGATCTAGGTGAAGATCCTTTTTGATAATCTCATGACCAAAATCCCTTAACGT
GAGTTTTCGTTCCACTGAGCGTCAGACCCCGTAGAAAAGATCAAAGGATCTTCTTGAGATCCTTTTTTTC
TGCGCGTAATCTGCTGCTTGCAAACAAAAAAACCACCGCTACCAGCGGTGGTTTGTTTGCCGGATCAAGA
GCTACCAACTCTTTTTCCGAAGGTAACTGGCTTCAGCAGAGCGCAGATACCAAATACTGTTCTTCTAGTG
TAGCCGTAGTTAGGCCACCACTTCAAGAACTCTGTAGCACCGCCTACATACCTCGCTCTGCTAATCCTGT
TACCAGTGGCTGCTGCCAGTGGCGATAAGTCGTGTCTTACCGGGTTGGACTCAAGACGATAGTTACCGGA
TAAGGCGCAGCGGTCGGGCTGAACGGGGGGTTCGTGCACACAGCCCAGCTTGGAGCGAACGACCTACACC
GAACTGAGATACCTACAGCGTGAGCTATGAGAAAGCGCCACGCTTCCCGAAGGGAGAAAGGCGGACAGGT
ATCCGGTAAGCGGCAGGGTCGGAACAGGAGAGCGCACGAGGGAGCTTCCAGGGGGAAACGCCTGGTATCT
TTATAGTCCTGTCGGGTTTCGCCACCTCTGACTTGAGCGTCGATTTTTGTGATGCTCGTCAGGGGGGCGG
AGCCTATGGAAAAACGCCAGCAACGCGGCCTTTTTACGGTTCCTGGCCTTTTGCTGGCCTTTTGCTCACA
TGTTCTTTCCTGCGTTATCCCCTGATTCTGTGGATAACCGTATTACCGCCTTTGAGTGAGCTGATACCGC
TCGCCGCAGCCGAACGACCGAGCGCAGCGAGTCAGTGAGCGAGGAAGCGGAAGAGCGCCCAATACGCAAA
CCGCCTCTCCCCGCGCGTTGGCCGATTCATTAATGCAGCTGGCACGACAGGTTTCCCGACTGGAAAGCGG
GCAGTGAGCGCAACGCAATTAATGTGAGTTAGCTCACTCATTAGGCACCCCAGGCTTTACACTTTATGCT
TCCGGCTCGTATGTTGTGTGGAATTGTGAGCGGATAACAATTTCACACAGGAAACAGCTATGACCATGAT
TACGCCAAGCGCGCAATTAACCCTCACTAAAGGGAACAAAAGCTGGAGCTCTAGTACGGATTAGAAGCCG
CCGAGCGGGTGACAGCCCTCCGAAGGAAGACTCTCCTCCGTGCGTCCTCGTCTTCACCGGTCGCGTTCCT
GAAACGCAGATGTGCCTCGCGCCGCACTGCTCCGAACAATAAAGATTCTACAATACTAGCTTTTATGGTT
ATGAAGAGGAAAAATTGGCAGTAACCTGGCCCCACAAACCTTCAAATGAACGAATCAAATTAACAACCAT
AGGATGATAATGCGATTAGTTTTTTAGCCTTATTTCTGGGGTAATTAATCAGCGAAGCGATGATTTTTGA
TCTATTAACAGATATATAAATGCAAAAACTGCATAACCACTTTAACTAATACTTTCAACATTTTCGGTTT
GTATTACTTCTTATTCAAATGTAATAAAAGTATCAACAAAAAATTGTTAATATACCTCTATACTTTAACG
TCAAGGAGAAAAAACCCCGGATTCTAGAACTAGTGGATCCCCCATCACAAGTTTGTACAAAAAAGCAGGC
TACAAAATGGACTACAAAGACCATGACGGTGATTATAAAGATCATGACATCGATTACAAGGATGACGATG
ACAAGCTTTCTTCCTCTTCCTCTTCCTCTTCCTCTTCCTCTTCCTCTTCCTCTTCCTCTTCCTCTTCCTC
TTCCTCTTCCTCTTCCTCTTCCTCTTCCTCTTCCTCTTCCTCTTCCTCTTCCTCTTCCTCTTCCTCTCTT
CCTCTTCCTCTTCCTCTTCCTCTTCCTCTTCCTCTTCCTCTTCCTCTTCCTCTTCCTCTTCCTCTTCCTC
TTCCTCTTCCTCTTCCTCTTCCTCTTCCTCTTCCTCTTCCTCTTCCTCTTCCTCGAGCTCTAACAGCCGT
CACCGACGACGTCGTCGTAACCCAGCTTTCTTGTACAAAGTGGTGATGGGCTGCAGGAATTCGATATCAA
GCTTATCGATACCGTCGACCTCGAGTCATGTAATTAGTTATGTCACGCTTACATTCACGCCCTCCCCCCA
CATCCGCTCTAACCGAAAAGGAAGGAGTTAGACAACCTGAAGTCTAGGTCCCTATTTATTTTTTTATAGT
TATGTTAGTATTAAGAACGTTATTTATATTTCAAATTTTTCTTTTTTTTCTGTACAGACGCGTGTACGCA
TGTAACATTATACTGAAAACCTTGCTTGAGAAGGTTTTGGGACGCTCGAAGGCTTTAATTTGCGGCCGGT
ACCCAATTCGCCCTATAGTGAGTCGTATTACGCGCGCTCACTGGCCGTCGTTTTACAACGTCGTGACTGG
GAAAACCCTGGCGTTACCCAACTTAATCGCCTTGCAGCACATCCCCCTTTCGCCAGCTGGCGTAATAGCG
AAGAGGCCCGCACCGATCGCCCTTCCCAACAGTTGCGCAGCCTGAATGGCGAATGG
[124 nt withheld, positions 5027-5150]
C
[91 nt withheld, positions 5152-5242]
A
[49 nt withheld, positions 5244-5292]
CCTTTGACGTTGGAGTCCACGTTCTTT
[37 nt withheld, positions 5320-5356]
ACCCTATCTCGGTCTATTCTTTTGATTTATAAGGGATTTTGCCGATTTCGGCCTATTGGTTAAAAAATGA
GCTGATTTAACAAAAATTTAACGCGAATTTTAACAAAATATTAACGCTTACAATTTCCTGATGCGGTATT
TTCTCCTTACGCATCTGTGCGGTATTTCACACCGCATAGGGTAATAACTGATATAATTAAATTGAAGCTC
TAATTTGTGAGTTTAGTATACATGCATTTACTTATAATACAGTTTTTTAGTTTTGCTGGCCGCATCTTCT
CAAATATGCTTCCCAGCCTGCTTTTCTGTAACGTTCACCCTCTACCTTAGCATCCCTTCCCTTTGCAAAT
AGTCCTCTTCCAACAATAATAATGTCAGATCCTGTAGAGACCACATCATCCACGGTTCTATACTGTTGAC
CCAATGCGTCTCCCTTGTCATCTAAACCCACACCGGGTGTCATAATCAACCAATCGTAACCTTCATCTCT
TCCACCCATGTCTCTTTGAGCAATAAAGCCGATAACAAAATCTTTGTCGCTCTTCGCAATGTCAACAGTA
CCCTTAGTATATTCTCCAGTAGATAGGGAGCCCTTGCATGACAATTCTGCTAACATCAAAAGGCCTCTAG
GTTCCTTTGTTACTTCTTCTGCCGCCTGCTTCAAACCGCTAACAATACCTGGGCCCACCACACCGTGTGC
ATTCGTAATGTCTGCCCATTCTGCTATTCTGTATACACCCGCAGAGTACTGCAATTTGACTGTATTACCA
ATGTCAGCAAATTTTCTGTCTTCGAAGAGTAAAAAATTGTACTTGGCGGATAATGCCTTTAGCGGCTTAA
CTGTGCCCTCCATGGAAAAATCAGTCAAGATATCCACATGTGTTTTTAGTAAACAAATTTTGGGACCTAA
TGCTTCAACTAACTCCAGTAATTCCTTGGTGGTACGAACATCCAATGAAGCACACAAGTTTGTTTGCTTT
TCGTGCATGATATTAAATAGCTTGGCAGCAACAGGACTAGGATGAGTAGCAGCACGTTCCTTATATGTAG
CTTTCGACATGATTTATCTTCGTTTCCTGCAGGTTTTTGTTCTGTGCAGTTGGGTTAAGAATACTGGGCA
ATTTCATGTTTCTTCAACACTACATATGCGTATATATACCAATCTAAGTCTGTGCTCCTTCCTTCGTTCT
TCCTTCTGTTCGGAGATTACCGAATCAAAAAAATTTCAAGGAAACCGAAATCAAAAAAAAGAATAAAAAA
AAAATGATGAATTGAAAAGGTGGTATGGTGCACTCTCAGTACAATCTGCTCTGATGCCGCATAGTTAAGC
CAGCCCCGACACCCGCCAACACCCGCTGACGCGCCCTGACGGGCTTGTCTGCTCCCGGCATCCGCTTACA
GACAAGCTGTGACCGTCTCCGGGAGCTGCATGTGTCAGAGGTTTTCACCGTCATCACCGAAACGCGCGA
